LOCUS       Exported 3196 bp ds-DNA circular SYN 12-MAY-2021
DEFINITION  crtE in pStA0.
ACCESSION   .
VERSION     .
KEYWORDS    pStA0::crtE
SOURCE      synthetic DNA construct
  ORGANISM  synthetic DNA construct
REFERENCE   1 (bases 1 to 3196)
  AUTHORS   Taylor GM, Mordaka PM, Heap JT
  TITLE     Start-Stop Assembly: a functionally scarless DNA assembly system
            optimized for metabolic engineering.
  JOURNAL   Nucleic Acids Res. 2018 Nov 20. pii: 5193345. doi:
            10.1093/nar/gky1182.
  PUBMED    30462270
REFERENCE   2 (bases 1 to 3196)
  AUTHORS   .
  TITLE     Direct Submission
  JOURNAL   Exported May 12, 2021 from SnapGene Server 1.1.58
            http://www.snapgene.com
FEATURES             Location/Qualifiers
     source          1..3196
                     /organism="synthetic DNA construct"
                     /mol_type="other DNA"
     terminator      986..1072
                     /gene="Escherichia coli rrnB"
                     /label=rrnB T1 terminator
                     /note="transcription terminator T1 from the E. coli rrnB
                     gene"
     primer_bind     complement(1085..1103)
                     /label=pBRforEco
                     /note="pBR322 vectors, upsteam of EcoRI site, forward
                     primer"
     promoter        1171..1275
                     /gene="bla"
                     /label=AmpR promoter
     CDS             1276..2136
                     /codon_start=1
                     /gene="bla"
                     /product="beta-lactamase"
                     /label=AmpR
                     /note="confers resistance to ampicillin, carbenicillin, and
                     related antibiotics"
                     /translation="MSIQHFRVALIPFFAAFCLPVFAHPETLVKVKDAEDQLGARVGYI
                     ELDLNSGKILESFRPEERFPMMSTFKVLLCGAVLSRIDAGQEQLGRRIHYSQNDLVEYS
                     PVTEKHLTDGMTVRELCSAAITMSDNTAANLLLTTIGGPKELTAFLHNMGDHVTRLDRW
                     EPELNEAIPNDERDTTMPVAMATTLRKLLTGELLTLASRQQLIDWMEADKVAGPLLRSA
                     LPAGWFIADKSGAGERGSRGIIAALGPDGKPSRIVVIYTTGSQATMDERNRQIAEIGAS
                     LIKHW"
     primer_bind     complement(1494..1513)
                     /label=Amp-R
                     /note="Ampicillin resistance gene, reverse primer"
     rep_origin      2307..2895
                     /direction=RIGHT
                     /label=ori
                     /note="high-copy-number ColE1/pMB1/pBR322/pUC origin of
                     replication"
     primer_bind     2796..2815
                     /label=pBR322ori-F
                     /note="pBR322 origin, forward primer"
     terminator      3053..3147
                     /label=lambda t0 terminator
                     /note="transcription terminator from phage lambda"
ORIGIN
        1 tgttaccgga aacctccgcg acgccggaat tggcacgctt ttacgcgctc ctgcgcgact
       61 atcctcaacg tggtggcaag ggcattcggt cagaattact gcttgcctct gctcgtgcgc
      121 acggcctgtc cgagtcagat accggttggg agtcagcatt atggctggcg gcagccttag
      181 aactgtttca gaactgggtg ctggtgcacg atgatattga agatgattcg gaagaacgcc
      241 gtggtcgtcc ggccctgcac cacttgtgtg gtatgccggt cgctcttaac gtgggggacg
      301 cgctgcacgc ttacatgtgg gctgctgttg ggaaagccaa tgttccggga gcgtttgaag
      361 agtttctgca gatggtgtac cgcacggcgg aaggccagca tctggatctg gcatgggtgg
      421 agggtcgtga atggggcctg cgtcccgcgg attatctcca gatggttggc ctgaaaaccg
      481 cacactacac ggttatcgtg ccgttacgtc tgggggccct ggcggcaggc atggcaccgc
      541 aggacgcgtt caccccagcg ggtctggcgc tgggtaccgc gtttcagatt cgtgacgatg
      601 tcctcaatct ggcaggtgat ccggtgaagt atggtaaaga aattggtggc gatctgttgg
      661 aaggtaaacg tactctgatt gtcctggact ggttgactac ggcgccggat gatcgcaaag
      721 ccatcttcct ggaccagatg cgtcggcacc gcgcagataa agaccctgcg gtgatcgatg
      781 aaattcaccg ctggctgctt gaaagcggct ctgtggaagc ggcgcaggac tacgcgcagg
      841 cacaagccgc ggaaggtctg gacttgcttg aaaaagcatt ggcagacgcg ccggatgccc
      901 aggccgccgc tgccttactc gcttctgttc gggaactggc cacccgcgaa aaataatgaa
      961 gagcgtaaga cctctagggc ggcggatttg tcctactcag gagagcgttc accgacaaac
     1021 aacagataaa acgaaaggcc cagtctttcg actgagcctt tcgttttatt tgatgcccga
     1081 aagggcctcg tgatacgcct atttttatag gttaatgtca tgataataat ggtttcttag
     1141 acgtcaggtg gcacttttcg gggaaatgtg cgcggaaccc ctatttgttt atttttctaa
     1201 atacattcaa atatgtatcc gctcatgaga caataaccct gataaatgct tcaataatat
     1261 tgaaaaagga agagtatgag tattcaacat ttccgtgtcg cccttattcc cttttttgcg
     1321 gcattttgcc ttcctgtttt tgctcaccca gaaacgctgg tgaaagtaaa agatgctgaa
     1381 gatcagttgg gtgcacgagt gggttacatc gaactggatc tcaacagcgg taagatcctt
     1441 gagagttttc gccccgaaga acgttttcca atgatgagca cttttaaagt tctgctatgt
     1501 ggcgcggtat tatcccgtat tgacgccggg caagagcaac tcggtcgccg catacactat
     1561 tctcagaatg acttggttga gtactcacca gtcacagaaa agcatcttac ggatggcatg
     1621 acagtaagag aattatgcag tgctgccata accatgagtg ataacactgc ggccaactta
     1681 cttctgacaa cgatcggagg accgaaggag ctaaccgctt ttttgcacaa catgggggat
     1741 catgtaactc gccttgatcg ttgggaaccg gagctgaatg aagccatacc aaacgacgag
     1801 cgtgacacca cgatgcctgt agcaatggca acaacgttgc gcaaactatt aactggcgaa
     1861 ctacttactc tagcttcccg gcaacaatta atagactgga tggaggcgga taaagttgca
     1921 ggaccacttc tgcgctcggc ccttccggct ggctggttta ttgctgataa atctggagcc
     1981 ggtgagcgtg ggtcccgcgg tatcattgca gcactggggc cagatggtaa gccctcccgt
     2041 atcgtagtta tctacacgac ggggagtcag gcaactatgg atgaacgaaa tagacagatc
     2101 gctgagatag gtgcctcact gattaagcat tggtaactgt cagaccaagt ttactcatat
     2161 atactttaga ttgatttaaa acttcatttt taatttaaaa ggatctaggt gaagatcctt
     2221 tttgataatc tcatgaccaa aatcccttaa cgtgagtttt cgttccactg agcgtcagac
     2281 cccgtagaaa agatcaaagg atcttcttga gatccttttt ttctgcgcgt aatctgctgc
     2341 ttgcaaacaa aaaaaccacc gctaccagcg gtggtttgtt tgccggatca agagctacca
     2401 actctttttc cgaaggtaac tggcttcagc agagcgcaga taccaaatac tgttcttcta
     2461 gtgtagccgt agttaggcca ccacttcaag aactctgtag caccgcctac atacctcgct
     2521 ctgctaatcc tgttaccagt ggctgctgcc agtggcgata agtcgtgtct taccgggttg
     2581 gactcaagac gatagttacc ggataaggcg cagcggtcgg gctgaacggg gggttcgtgc
     2641 acacagccca gcttggagcg aacgacctac accgaactga gatacctaca gcgtgagcta
     2701 tgagaaagcg ccacgcttcc cgaagggaga aaggcggaca ggtatccggt aagcggcagg
     2761 gtcggaacag gagagcgcac gagggagctt ccagggggaa acgcctggta tctttatagt
     2821 cctgtcgggt ttcgccacct ctgacttgag cgtcgatttt tgtgatgctc gtcagggggg
     2881 cggagcctat ggaaaaacgc cagcaacgcg gcctttttac ggttcctggc cttttgctgg
     2941 ccttttgctc acatgttctt tcctgcgtta tcccctgatt ctgtggataa ccgtattacc
     3001 gcctttgagt gagctgatac cgctcgccgc agccgaacga ccgagcgcct tggactcctg
     3061 ttgatagatc cagtaatgac ctcagaactc catctggatt tgttcagaac gctcggttgc
     3121 cgccgggcgt tttttattgg tgagaatcca gtgtgctctt cgatgcgccc ggaattactc
     3181 gcacgcgtgt taagcc
//
