[The description below was written by a language model from this plasmid's Addgene catalogue record and the feature table of its GenBank file.]
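Description:
pStA0::crtE is a 3,196 bp synthetic-biology part-storage plasmid from the Start-Stop Assembly system, a functionally scarless DNA assembly method designed for metabolic engineering. It consists of the small pGT400-derived pStA0 backbone (about 2.2 kb) carrying a 987 bp codon-optimised crtE insert. The plasmid is maintained in E. coli through a high-copy ColE1/pUC-type origin of replication. Selection is with ampicillin, provided by the bla beta-lactamase gene under its native AmpR promoter.

The insert was cloned through BsaI sites at both ends, and both sites were destroyed in the process, as expected for Type IIS restriction enzyme cloning. The feature table does not annotate the crtE coding sequence itself. By elimination, it appears to occupy the unannotated region at the start of the sequence, which lies between a phage lambda t0 terminator upstream and the E. coli rrnB T1 terminator downstream. These two terminators insulate the stored part from transcription originating in the backbone. No promoter or ribosome binding site for crtE is annotated, which suggests the plasmid stores the gene as a bare part rather than expressing it.

In carotenoid biosynthesis, crtE conventionally denotes geranylgeranyl diphosphate synthase, but the record does not give the source organism or the host for which the codons were optimised. The stated purpose is simply "crtE in pStA0". The likely use is therefore as a verified source of the coding part for later hierarchical assembly into expression units and multi-gene pathways, although the record does not describe those later steps.
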