Addgene plasmid #114345: pStA0::crtE
Purpose: crtE in pStA0
Depositing lab: John Heap. Depositing organization: Imperial College London. Publication: Start-Stop Assembly: a functionally scarless DNA assembly system optimized for metabolic engineering. Taylor GM, Mordaka PM, Heap JT. Nucleic Acids Res. 2018 Nov 20. pii: 5193345. doi: 10.1093/nar/gky1182. PubMed 30462270.
Backbone
  Vector backbone: pGT400
  Backbone size w/o insert (bp): 2209
  Vector type: Synthetic Biology
Growth in bacteria
  Bacterial resistance: Ampicillin, 100 μg/mL
  Growth temperature: 37°C
  Growth strain: DH5alpha
  Copy number: High Copy
Gene/Insert
  Gene/Insert name: crtE (codon optimised)
  Insert size (bp): 987
  Cloning method: Restriction Enzyme; 5′ cloning site BsaI (destroyed during cloning); 3′ cloning site BsaI (destroyed during cloning)
  Sequencing primers: 5′ OligoGT234 GGGGAAACGCCTGGTATCT; 3′ OligoGT235 AGCAAAAACAGGAAGGCAAA
Terms and licenses: Academic/Nonprofit Terms; Industry Terms: Not Available to Industry
Depositor comments: Alternative ID = pGT358 . Please visit https://www.biorxiv.org/content/early/2018/07/04/361626 for bioRxiv preprint.
How to cite: pStA0::crtE was a gift from John Heap (Addgene plasmid # 114345 ; http://n2t.net/addgene:114345 ; RRID:Addgene_114345)
